>Addgene plasmid #16404 | pAdTrack | addgene full sequence | sequence record 343795 | Addgene NGS Result
TTAATTAACATCATCAATAATATACCTTATTTTGGATTGAAGCCAATATGATAATGAGGGGGTGGAGTTT
GTGACGTGGCGCGGGGCGTGGGAACGGGGCGGGTGACGTAGTAGTGTGGCGGAAGTGTGATGTTGCAAGT
GTGGCGGAACACATGTAAGCGACGGATGTGGCAAAAGTGACGTTTTTGGTGTGCGCCGGTGTACACAGGA
AGTGACAATTTTCGCGCGGTTTTAGGCGGATGTTGTAGTAAATTTGGGCGTAACCGAGTAAGATTTGGCC
ATTTTCGCGGGAAAACTGAATAAGAGGAAGTGAAATCTGAATAATTTTGTGTTACTCATAGCGCGTAATA
TTTGTCTAGGGCCGCGGGGACTTTGACCGTTTACGTGGAGACTCGCCCAGGTGTTTTTCTCAGGTGTTTT
CCGCGTTCCGGGTCAAAGTTGGCGTTTTATTATTATAGTCAGTCGAGTCTAGCAAGCTAGCTTGATCGCG
TTAAGATACATTGATGAGTTTGGACAAACCACAACTAGAATGCAGTGAAAAAAATGCTTTATTTGTGAAA
TTTGTGATGCTATTGCTTTATTTGTAACCATTATAAGCTGCAATAAACAAGTTAACAACAACAATTGCAT
TCATTTTATGTTTCAGGTTCAGGGGGAGGTGTGGGAGGTTTTTTAAAGCAAGTAAAACCTCTACAAATGT
GGTATGGCTGATTATGATCAGTTATCTAGATCCGGTGGATCTGAGTCCGGACTTGTACAGCTCGTCCATG
CCGAGAGTGATCCCGGCGGCGGTCACGAACTCCAGCAGGACCATGTGATCGCGCTTCTCGTTGGGGTCTT
TGCTCAGGGCGGACTGGGTGCTCAGGTAGTGGTTGTCGGGCAGCAGCACGGGGCCGTCGCCGATGGGGGT
GTTCTGCTGGTAGTGGTCGGCGAGCTGCACGCTGCCGTCCTCGATGTTGTGGCGGATCTTGAAGTTCACC
TTGATGCCGTTCTTCTGCTTGTCGGCCATGATATAGACGTTGTGGCTGTTGTAGTTGTACTCCAGCTTGT
GCCCCAGGATGTTGCCGTCCTCCTTGAAGTCGATGCCCTTCAGCTCGATGCGGTTCACCAGGGTGTCGCC
CTCGAACTTCACCTCGGCGCGGGTCTTGTAGTTGCCGTCGTCCTTGAAGAAGATGGTGCGCTCCTGGACG
TAGCCTTCGGGCATGGCGGACTTGAAGAAGTCGTGCTGCTTCATGTGGTCGGGGTAGCGGCTGAAGCACT
GCACGCCGTAGGTCAGGGTGGTCACGAGGGTGGGCCAGGGCACGGGCAGCTTGCCGGTGGTGCAGATGAA
CTTCAGGGTCAGCTTGCCGTAGGTGGCATCGCCCTCGCCCTCGCCGGACACGCTGAACTTGTGGCCGTTT
ACGTCGCCGTCCAGCTCGACCAGGATGGGCACCACCCCGGTGAACAGCTCCTCGCCCTTGCTCACCATGG
TGGCGACCGGTAGCGCTAGCGGATCTGACGGTTCACTAAACCAGCTCTGCTTATATAGACCTCCCACCGT
ACACGCCTACCGCCCATTTGCGTCAATGGGGCGGAGTTGTTACGACATTTTGGAAAGTCCCGTTGATTTT
GGTGCCAAAACAAACTCCCATTGACGTCAATGGGGTGGAGACTTGGAAATCCCCGTGAGTCAAACCGCTA
TCCACGCCCATTGATGTACTGCCAAAACCGCATCACCATGGTAATAGCGATGACTAATACGTAGATGTAC
TGCCAAGTAGGAAAGTCCCATAAGGTCATGTACTGGGCATAATGCCAGGCGGGCCATTTACCGTCATTGA
CGTCAATAGGGGGCGTACTTGGCATATGATACACTTGATGTACTGCCAAGTGGGCAGTTTACCGTAAATA
CTCCACCCATTGACGTCAATGGAAAGTCCCTATTGGCGTTACTATGGGAACATACGTCATTATTGACGTC
AATGGGCGGGGGTCGTTGGGCGGTCAGCCAGGCGGGCCATTTACCGTAAGTTATGTAACGCGGAACTCCA
TATATGGGCTATGAACTAATGACCCCGTAATTGATTACTATTAATCACTAGCAGATCTGGTACCGTCGAC
GCGGCCGCGATATCCTCGAGAAGCTTTCTAGAGGATCTGGGCGTGGTTAAGGGTGGGAAAGAATATATAA
GGTGGGGGTCTTATGTAGTTTTGTATCTGTTTTGCAGCAGCCGCCGCCGCCATGAGCACCAACTCGTTTG
ATGGAAGCATTGTGAGCTCATATTTGACAACGCGCATGCCCCCATGGGCCGGGGTGCGTCAGAATGTGAT
GGGCTCCAGCATTGATGGTCGCCCCGTCCTGCCCGCAAACTCTACTACCTTGACCTACGAGACCGTGTCT
GGAACGCCGTTGGAGACTGCAGCCTCCGCCGCCGCTTCAGCCGCTGCAGCCACCGCCCGCGGGATTGTGA
CTGACTTTGCTTTCCTGAGCCCGCTTGCAAGCAGTGCAGCTTCCCGTTCATCCGCCCGCGATGACAAGTT
GACGGCTCTTTTGGCACAATTGGATTCTTTGACCCGGGAACTTAATGTCGTTTCTCAGCAGCTGTTGGAT
CTGCGCCAGCAGGTTTCTGCCCTGAAGGCTTCCTCCCCTCCCAATGCGGTTTAAAACATAAATAAAAAAC
CAGACTCTGTTTGGATTTGGATCAAGCAAGTGTCTTGCTGTCTTTATTTAGGGGTTTTGCGCGCGCGGTA
GGCCCGGGACCAGCGGTCTCGGTCGTTGAGGGTCCTGTGTATTTTTTCCAGGACGTGGTAAAGGTGACTC
TGGATGTTCAGATACATGGGCATAAGCCCGTCTCTGGGGTGGAGGTAGCACCACTGCAGAGCTTCATGCT
GCGGGGTGGTGTTGTAGATGATCCAGTCGTAGCAGGAGCGCTGGGCGTGGTGCCTAAAAATGTCTTTCAG
TAGCAAGCTGATTGCCAGGGGCAGGCCCTTGGTGTAAGTGTTTACAAAGCGGTTAAGCTGGGATGGGTGC
ATACGTGGGGATATGAGATGCATCTTGGACTGTATTTTTAGGTTGGCTATGTTCCCAGCCATATCCCTCC
GGGGATTCATGTTGTGCAGAACCACCAGCACAGTGTATCCGGTGCACTTGGGAAATTTGTCATGTAGCTT
AGAAGGAAATGCGTGGAAGAACTTGGAGACGCCCTTGTGACCTCCAAGATTTTCCATGCATTCGTCCATA
ATGATGGCAATGGGCCCACGGGCGGCGGCCTGGGCGAAGATATTTCTGGGATCACTAACGTCATAGTTGT
GTTCCAGGATGAGATCGTCATAGGCCATTTTTACAAAGCGCGGGCGGAGGGTGCCAGACTGCGGTATAAT
GGTTCCATCCGGCCCAGGGGCGTAGTTACCCTCACAGATTTGCATTTCCCACGCTTTGAGTTCAGATGGG
GGGATCATGTCTACCTGCGGGGCGATGAAGAAAACGGTTTCCGGGGTAGGGGAGATCAGCTGGGAAGAAA
GCAGGTTCCTGAGCAGCTGCGACTTACCGCAGCCGGTGGGCCCGTAAATCACACCTATTACCGGCTGCAA
CTGGTAGTTAAGAGAGCTGCAGCTGCCGTCATCCCTGAGCAGGGGGGCCACTTCGTTAAGCATGTCCCTG
ACTCGCATGTTTTCCCTGACCAAATCCGCCAGAAGGCGCTCGCCGCCCAGCGATAGCAGTTCTTGCAAGG
AAGCAAAGTTTTTCAACGGTTTGAGACCGTCCGCCGTAGGCATGCTTTTGAGCGTTTGACCAAGCAGTTC
CAGGCGGTCCCACAGCTCGGTCACCTGCTCTACGGCATCTCGATCCAGCATATCTCCTCGTTTCGCGGGT
TGGGGCGGCTTTCGCTGTACGGCAGTAGTCGGTGCTCGTCCAGACGGGCCAGGGTCATGTCTTTCCACGG
GCGCAGGGTCCTCGTCAGCGTAGTCTGGGTCACGGTGAAGGGGTGCGCTCCGGGCTGCGCGCTGGCCAGG
GTGCGCTTGAGGCTGGTCCTGCTGGTGCTGAAGCGCTGCCGGTCTTCGCCCTGCGCGTCGGCCAGGTAGC
ATTTGACCATGGTGTCATAGTCCAGCCCCTCCGCGGCGTGGCCCTTGGCGCGCAGCTTGCCCTTGGAGGA
GGCGCCGCACGAGGGGCAGTGCAGACTTTTGAGGGCGTAGAGCTTGGGCGCGAGAAATACCGATTCCGGG
GAGTAGGCATCCGCGCCGCAGGCCCCGCAGACGGTCTCGCATTCCACGAGCCAGGTGAGCTCTGGCCGTT
CGGGGTCAAAAACCAGGTTTCCCCCATGCTTTTTGATGCGTTTCTTACCTCTGGTTTCCATGAGCCGGTG
TCCACGCTCGGTGACGAAAAGGCTGTCCGTGTCCCCGTATACAGACTTGAGAGGGAGTTTAAACGAATTC
AATAGCTTGTTGCATGGGCGGCGATATAAAATGCAAGGTGCTGCTCAAAAAATCAGGCAAAGCCTCGCGC
AAAAAAGAAAGCACATCGTAGTCATGCTCATGCAGATAAAGGCAGGTAAGCTCCGGAACCACCACAGAAA
AAGACACCATTTTTCTCTCAAACATGTCTGCGGGTTTCTGCATAAACACAAAATAAAATAACAAAAAAAC
ATTTAAACATTAGAAGCCTGTCTTACAACAGGAAAAACAACCCTTATAAGCATAAGACGGACTACGGCCA
TGCCGGCGTGACCGTAAAAAAACTGGTCACCGTGATTAAAAAGCACCACCGACAGCTCCTCGGTCATGTC
CGGAGTCATAATGTAAGACTCGGTAAACACATCAGGTTGATTCACATCGGTCAGTGCTAAAAAGCGACCG
AAATAGCCCGGGGGAATACATACCCGCAGGCGTAGAGACAACATTACAGCCCCCATAGGAGGTATAACAA
AATTAATAGGAGAGAAAAACACATAAACACCTGAAAAACCCTCCTGCCTAGGCAAAATAGCACCCTCCCG
CTCCAGAACAACATACAGCGCTTCCACAGCGGCAGCCATAACAGTCAGCCTTACCAGTAAAAAAGAAAAC
CTATTAAAAAAACACCACTCGACACGGCACCAGCTCAATCAGTCACAGTGTAAAAAAGGGCCAAGTGCAG
AGCGAGTATATATAGGACTAAAAAATGACGTAACGGTTAAAGTCCACAAAAAACACCCAGAAAACCGCAC
GCGAACCTACGCCCAGAAACGAAAGCCAAAAAACCCACAACTTCCTCAAATCGTCACTTCCGTTTTCCCA
CGTTACGTCACTTCCCATTTTAAGAAAACTACAATTCCCAACACATACAAGTTACTCCGCCCTAAAACCT
ACGTCACCCGCCCCGTTCCCACGCCCCGCGCCACGTCACAAACTCCACCCCCTCATTATCATATTGGCTT
CAATCCAAAATAAGGTATATTATTGATGATGTTAATTAACATGCATGGATCCATATGCGGTGTGAAATAC
CGCACAGATGCGTAAGGAGAAAATACCGCATCAGGCGCTCTTCCGCTTCCTCGCTCACTGACTCGCTGCG
CTCGGTCGTTCGGCTGCGGCGAGCGGTATCAGCTCACTCAAAGGCGGTAATACGGTTATCCACAGAATCA
GGGGATAACGCAGGAAAGAACATGTGAGCAAAAGGCCAGCAAAAGGCCAGGAACCGTAAAAAGGCCGCGT
TGCTGGCGTTTTTCCATAGGCTCCGCCCCCCTGACGAGCATCACAAAAATCGACGCTCAAGTCAGAGGTG
GCGAAACCCGACAGGACTATAAAGATACCAGGCGTTTCCCCCTGGAAGCTCCCTCGTGCGCTCTCCTGTT
CCGACCCTGCCGCTTACCGGATACCTGTCCGCCTTTCTCCCTTCGGGAAGCGTGGCGCTTTCTCATAGCT
CACGCTGTAGGTATCTCAGTTCGGTGTAGGTCGTTCGCTCCAAGCTGGGCTGTGTGCACGAACCCCCCGT
TCAGCCCGACCGCTGCGCCTTATCCGGTAACTATCGTCTTGAGTCCAACCCGGTAAGACACGACTTATCG
CCACTGGCAGCAGCCACTGGTAACAGGATTAGCAGAGCGAGGTATGTAGGCGGTGCTACAGAGTTCTTGA
AGTGGTGGCCTAACTACGGCTACACTAGAAGGACAGTATTTGGTATCTGCGCTCTGCTGAAGCCAGTTAC
CTTCGGAAAAAGAGTTGGTAGCTCTTGATCCGGCAAACAAACCACCGCTGGTAGCGGTGGTTTTTTTGTT
TGCAAGCAGCAGATTACGCGCAGAAAAAAAGGATCTCAAGAAGATCCTTTGATCTTTTCTACGGGGTCTG
ACGCTCAGTGGAACGAAAACTCACGTTAAGGGATTTTGGTCATGAGATTATCAAAAAGGATCTTCACCTA
GATCCTTTTAAATTAAAAATGAAGTTTTAAATCAATCTAAAGTATATATGAGTAAACTTGGTCTGACAGT
TACCAATGCTTAATCAGTGAGGCACCTATCTCAGCGATCTGTCTATTTCGTTCATCCATAGTTGCCTGAC
TCCCCGTCGTGTAGATAACTACGATACGGGAGGGCTTACCATCTGGCCCCAGTGCTGCAATGATACCGCG
AGACCCACGCTCACCGGCTCCAGATTTATCAGCAATAAACCAGCCAGCCGGAAGGGCCGAGCGCAGAAGT
GGTCCTGCAACTTTATCCGCCTCCATCCAGTCTATTAATTGTTGCCGGGAAGCTAGAGTAAGTAGTTCGC
CAGTTAATAGTTTGCGCAACGTTGTTGCCATTGCTGCAGCCATGAGATTATCAAAAAGGATCTTCACCTA
GATCCTTTTCACGTAGAAAGCCAGTCCGCAGAAACGGTGCTGACCCCGGATGAATGTCAGCTACTGGGCT
ATCTGGACAAGGGAAAACGCAAGCGCAAAGAGAAAGCAGGTAGCTTGCAGTGGGCTTACATGGCGATAGC
TAGACTGGGCGGTTTTATGGACAGCAAGCGAACCGGAATTGCCAGCTGGGGCGCCCTCTGGTAAGGTTGG
GAAGCCCTGCAAAGTAAACTGGATGGCTTTCTTGCCGCCAAGGATCTGATGGCGCAGGGGATCAAGCTCT
GATCAAGAGACAGGATGAGGATCGTTTCGCATGATTGAACAAGATGGATTGCACGCAGGTTCTCCGGCCG
CTTGGGTGGAGAGGCTATTCGGCTATGACTGGGCACAACAGACAATCGGCTGCTCTGATGCCGCCGTGTT
CCGGCTGTCAGCGCAGGGGCGCCCGGTTCTTTTTGTCAAGACCGACCTGTCCGGTGCCCTGAATGAACTG
CAAGACGAGGCAGCGCGGCTATCGTGGCTGGCCACGACGGGCGTTCCTTGCGCAGCTGTGCTCGACGTTG
TCACTGAAGCGGGAAGGGACTGGCTGCTATTGGGCGAAGTGCCGGGGCAGGATCTCCTGTCATCTCACCT
TGCTCCTGCCGAGAAAGTATCCATCATGGCTGATGCAATGCGGCGGCTGCATACGCTTGATCCGGCTACC
TGCCCATTCGACCACCAAGCGAAACATCGCATCGAGCGAGCACGTACTCGGATGGAAGCCGGTCTTGTCG
ATCAGGATGATCTGGACGAAGAGCATCAGGGGCTCGCGCCAGCCGAACTGTTCGCCAGGCTCAAGGCGAG
CATGCCCGACGGCGAGGATCTCGTCGTGACCCATGGCGATGCCTGCTTGCCGAATATCATGGTGGAAAAT
GGCCGCTTTTCTGGATTCATCGACTGTGGCCGGCTGGGTGTGGCGGACCGCTATCAGGACATAGCGTTGG
CTACCCGTGATATTGCTGAAGAGCTTGGCGGCGAATGGGCTGACCGCTTCCTCGTGCTTTACGGTATCGC
CGCTCCCGATTCGCAGCGCATCGCCTTCTATCGCCTTCTTGACGAGTTCTTCTGAATTTTGTTAAAATTT
TTGTTAAATCAGCTCATTTTTTAACCAATAGGCCGAAATCGGCAAAATCCCTTATAAATCAAAAGAATAG
ACCGAGATAGGGT
[37 nt withheld, positions 7994-8030]
AAAGAACGTGGACTCCAACGTCAAAGG
[49 nt withheld, positions 8058-8106]
T
[91 nt withheld, positions 8108-8198]
G
[124 nt withheld, positions 8200-8323]
CCATTCGCCATTCAGGATCGAATTAATTC
Features (pLannotate 1.2.2; 18 found; start..end, strand, type, name):
      9..111     +  repeat_region  ITR: inverted terminal repeat of human adenovirus serotype 5 inverted
    199..349     +  misc_signal    Ad5 Ψ: packaging signal for adenovirus serotype 5
    492..613     -  polyA_signal   SV40 poly(A) signal: SV40 polyadenylation signal
    636..720     -  CDS            large T antigen (fragment): large T antigen from SV40 (simian virus 40)
    752..1468    -  CDS            EGFP: EGFP is a basic (constitutively fluorescent) green fluorescent protein published in 1996, derived from Aequorea victoria. It is reported to be a rapidly-maturing weak dimer with moderate acid sensitivity.
   1513..1716    -  promoter       CMV promoter: human cytomegalovirus (CMV) immediate early promoter
   1717..2020    -  enhancer       CMV enhancer: human cytomegalovirus immediate early enhancer
   2222..2641    +  CDS            IX: CAP9_ADE05 - Experimental evidence at protein level: Swiss-Prot protein existence level 1. Structural component of the virion that acts as a cement protein on the capsid exterior and forms triskelion structures consisting of three molecules that stabilize three hexon trimers at the center of each icosahedral facet and fixes the peripentonal hexons. Dispensable for assembly. During virus entry, recruits the anterograde motor kinesin-1 to the capsid docked at the nuclear pore complex thereby subjecting the docked capsid to a pulling force. The resulting tension leads to capsid disruption, disper
   2707..4041    -  CDS            IVa2: PKG1_ADE05 - Experimental evidence at protein level: Swiss-Prot protein existence level 1. Component of the packaging machinery which encapsidates the viral DNA into preformed capsids and transcriptional activator of the viral major late promoter (MLP). Binds, along with packaging proteins 2 and 3, to the specific packaging sequence on the left end of viral genomic DNA and displays ATPase activity thereby providing the power stroke of the packaging machinery. The activity of packaging protein IVa2 is stimulated by protein 33K which acts as a terminase. May be the protein that pumps DNA into th
   4414..4575    -  CDS            E4RF2_ADE02 (fragment): Protein predicted: Swiss-Prot protein existence level 4. From Human adenovirus C serotype 2 (HAdV-2) (Human adenovirus 2).
   4626..5009    -  CDS            E4RF1_ADE02: Experimental evidence at protein level: Swiss-Prot protein existence level 1. May modulate tight-junctions functions of infected cells through interactions with PDZ proteins. E4 ORF1 has ben show for Adenovirus 9 to interact with protein involved in tight junction regulation. May play a role in mTOR activation by activating PI3- kinase, thus overriding cellular checkpoint for translation. From Human adenovirus C serotype 2 (HAdV-2) (Human adenovirus 2).
   5319..5421    -  repeat_region  ITR: inverted terminal repeat of human adenovirus serotype 5 inverted
   5441..5495    +  misc_feature   bom (fragment): basis of mobility region from pBR322
   5681..6269    -  rep_origin     ori: high-copy-number ColE1/pMB1/pBR322/pUC origin of replication
   6441..6755    -  CDS            bla(M) (fragment): β-lactamase lacking the signal sequence; bla(M); allows cytosolic expression of β-lactamase
   6800..7069    +  CDS            tnpA (fragment): TN5P_ECOLX - Also known as tnp. Experimental evidence at protein level: Swiss-Prot protein existence level 1. Mediates transposition of transposon Tn5 by a 'cut and paste' mechanism. First, the monomeric transposase binds the 19 bp inverted DNA repeats flanking the transposon. Then, dimerization of the DNA- bound transposase creates a synaptic DNA complex. After nicking of the first DNA strand, excision of the transposon proceeds through a series of intermediates. The transposase then mediates the insertion of the transposon at a new site by strand transfer. The activity of the wild- type tran
   7101..7895    +  CDS            NeoR/KanR: aminoglycoside phosphotransferase from Tn5; aph(3')-II (or nptII); confers resistance to neomycin, kanamycin, and G418 (Geneticin®)
   7965..8323    -  rep_origin     f1 ori (sequence partly withheld): f1 bacteriophage origin of replication; arrow indicates direction of (+) strand synthesis
