>Addgene plasmid #16404 | pAdTrack | analyzer sequence | sequence record 8509
NNNTTAATTAANNNTCCCTTCCAGCTCTCTGCCCCTTTTGGATTGAAGCCAATATGATAATGAGGGGGTG
GAGTTTGTGACGTGGCGCGGGGCGTGGGAACGGGGCGGGTGACGTAGTAGTGTGGCGGAAGTGTGATGTT
GCAAGTGTGGCGGAACACATGTAAGCGACGGATGTGGCAAAAGTGACGTTTTTGGTGTGCGCCGGTGTAC
ACAGGAAGTGACAATTTTCGCGCGGTTTTAGGCGGATGTTGTAGTAAATTTGGGCGTAACCGAGTAAGAT
TTGGCCATTTTCGCGGGAAAACTGAATAAGAGGAAGTGAAATCTGAATAATTTTGTGTTACTCATAGCGC
GTAANNNCGCGTTAAGATACATTGATGAGTTTGGACAAACCACAACTAGAATGCAGTGAAAAAAATGCTT
TATTTGTGAAATTTGTGATGCTATTGCTTTATTTGTAACCATTATAAGCTGCAATAAACAAGTTAACAAC
AACAATTGCATTCATTTTATGTTTCAGGTTCAGGGGGAGGTGTGGGAGGTTTTTTAAAGCAAGTAAAACC
TCTACAAATGTGGTATGGCTGATTATGATCAGTTATCTAGATCCGGTGGATCTGAGTCCGGACTTGTACA
GCTCGTCCATGCCGAGAGTGATCCCGGCGGCGGTCACGAACTCCAGCAGGACCATGTGATCGCGCTTCTC
GTTGGGGTCTTTGCTCAGGGCGGACTGGGTGCTCAGGTAGTGGTTGTCGGGCAGCAGCACGGGGCCGTCG
CCGATGGGGGTGTTCTGCTGGTAGTGGTCGGCGAGCTGCACGCTGCCGTCCTCGATGTTGTGGCGGATCT
TGAAGTTCACCTTGATGCCGTTCTTCTGCTTGTCGGCCATGATATAGACGTTGTGGCTGTTGTAGTTGTA
CTCCAGCTTGTGCCCCAGGATGTTGCCGTCCTCCTTGAAGTCGATGCCCTTCAGCTCGATGCGGTTCACC
AGGGTGTCGCCCTCGAACTTCACCTCGGCGCGGGTCTTGTAGTTGCCGTCGTCCTTGAAGAAGATGGTGC
GCTCCTGGACGTAGCCTTCGGGCATGGCGGACTTGAAGAAGTCGTGCTGCTTCATGTGGTCGGGGTAGCG
GCTGAAGCACTGCACGCCGTAGGTCAGGGTGGTCACGAGGGTGGGCCAGGGCACGGGCAGCTTGCCGGTG
GTGCAGATGAACTTCAGGGTCAGCTTGCCGTAGGTGGCATCGCCCTCGCCCTCGCCGGACACGCTGAACT
TGTGGCCGTTTACGTCGCCGTCCAGCTCGACCAGGATGGGCACCACCCCGGTGAACAGCTCCTCGCCCTT
GCTCACCATGGTGGCGACCGGTAGCGCTAGCGGATCTGACGGTTCACTAAACCAGCTCTGCTTATATAGA
CCTCCCACCGTACACGCCTACCGCCCATTTGCGTCAATGGGGCGGAGTTGTTACGACATTTTGGAAAGTC
CCGTTGATTTTGGTGCCAAAACAAACTCCCATTGACGTCAATGGGGTGGAGACTTGGAAATCCCCGTGAG
TCAAACCGCTATCCACGCCCATTGATGTACTGCCAAAACCGCATCACCATGGTAATAGCGATGACTAATA
CGTAGATGTACTGCCAAGTAGGAAAGTCCCATAAGGTCATGTACTGGGCATAATGCCAGGCGGGCCATTT
ACCGTCATTGACGTCAATAGGGGGCGTACTTGGCATATGATACACTTGATGTACTGCCAAGTGGGCAGTT
TACCGTAAATACTCCACCCATTGACGTCAATGGAAAGTCCCTATTGGCGTTACTATGGGAACATACGTCA
TTATTGACGTCAATGGGCGGGGGTCGTTGGGCGGTCAGCCAGGCGGGCCATTTACCGTAAGTTATGTAAC
GCGGAACTCCATATATGGGCTATGAACTAATGACCCCGTAATTGATTACTATTANNNCTAGCAGATCTGG
TACCGTCGACGCGGCCGCGATATCCTCGAGAAGCTTTCTAGAGNNNTAAGGGTGGGAAAGAATATATAAG
GTGGGGGTCTTATGTAGTTTTGTATCTGTTTTGCAGCAGCCGCCGCCGCCATGAGCACCAACTCGTTTGA
TGGAAGCATTGTGAGCTCATATTTGACAACGCGCATGCCCCCATGGGCCGGGGTGCGTCAGAATGTGATG
GGCTCCAGCATTGATGGTCGCCCCGTCCTGCCCGCAAACTCTACTACCTTGACCTACGAGACCGTGTCTG
GAACGCCGTTGGAGACTGCAGCCTCCGCCGCCGCTTCAGCCGCTGCAGCCACCGCCCGCGGGATTGTGAC
TGACTTTGCTTTCCTGAGCCCGCTTGCAAGCAGTGCAGCTTCCCGTTCATCCGCCCGCGATGACAAGTTG
ACGGCTCTTTTGGCACAATTGGATTCTTTGACCCGGGAACTTAATGTCGTTTCTCAGCAGCTGTTGGATC
TGCGCCAGCAGGTTTCTGCCCTGAAGGCTTCCTCCCCTCCCAATGCGGTTTAAAACATAAATAAAAAACC
AGACTCTGTTTGGATTTGGATCAAGCAAGTGTCTTGCTGTCTTTATTTAGGGGTTTTGCGCGCGCGGTAG
GCCCGGGACCAGCGGTCTCGGTCGTTGAGGGTCCTGTGTATTTTTTCCAGGACGTGGTAAAGGTGACTCT
GGATGTTCAGATACATGGGCATAAGCCCGTCTCTGGGGTGGAGGTAGCACCACTGCAGAGCTTCATGCTG
CGGGGTGGTGTTGTAGATGATCCAGTCGTAGCAGGAGCGCTGGGCGTGGTGCCTAAAAATGTCTTTCAGT
AGCAAGCTGATTGCCAGGGGCAGGCCCTTGGTGTAAGTGTTTACAAAGCGGTTAAGCTGGGATGGGTGCA
TACGTGGGGATATGAGATGCATCTTGGACTGTATTTTTAGGTTGGCTATGTTCCCAGCCATATCCCTCCG
GGGATTCATGTTGTGCAGAACCACCAGCACAGTGTATCCGGTGCACTTGGGAAATTTGTCATGTAGCTTA
GAAGGAAATGCGTGGAAGAACTTGGAGACGCCCTTGTGACCTCCAAGATTTTCCATGCATTCGTCCATAA
TGATGGCAATGGGCCCACGGGCGGCGGCCTGGGCGAAGATATTTCTGGGATCACTAACGTCATAGTTGTG
TTCCAGGATGAGATCGTCATAGGCCATTTTTACAAAGCGCGGGCGGAGGGTGCCAGACTGCGGTATAATG
GTTCCATCCGGCCCAGGGGCGTAGTTACCCTCACAGATTTGCATTTCCCACGCTTTGAGTTCAGATGGGG
GGATCATGTCTACCTGCGGGGCGATGAAGAAAACGGTTTCCGGGGTAGGGGAGATCAGCTGGGAAGAAAG
CAGGTTCCTGAGCAGCTGCGACTTACCGCAGCCGGTGGGCCCGTAAATCACACCTATTACCGGGTGCAAC
TGGTAGTTAAGAGAGCTGCAGCTGCCGTCATCCCTGAGCAGGGGGGCCACTTCGTTAAGCATGTCCCTGA
CTCGCATGTTTTCCCTGACCAAATCCGCCAGAAGGCGCTCGCCGCCCAGCGATAGCAGTTCTTGCAAGGA
AGCAAAGTTTTTCAACGGTTTGAGACCGTCCGCCGTAGGCATGCTTTTGAGCGTTTGACCAAGCAGTTCC
AGGCGGTCCCACAGCTCGGTCACCTGCTCTACGGCATCTCGATCCAGCATATCTCCTCGTTTCGCGGGTT
GGGGCGGCTTTCGCTGTACGGCAGTAGTCGGTGCTCGTCCAGACGGGCCAGGGTCATGTCTTTCCACGGG
CGCAGGGTCCTCGTCAGCGTAGTCTGGGTCACGGTGAAGGGGTGCGCTCCGGGCTGCGCGCTGGCCAGGG
TGCGCTTGAGGCTGGTCCTGCTGGTGCTGAAGCGCTGCCGGTCTTCGCCCTGCGCGTCGGCCAGGTAGCA
TTTGACCATGGTGTCATAGTCCAGCCCCTCCGCGGCGTGGCCCTTGGCGCGCAGCTTGCCCTTGGAGGAG
GCGCCGCACGAGGGGCAGTGCAGACTTTTGAGGGCGTAGAGCTTGGGCGCGAGAAATACCGATTCCGGGG
AGTAGGCATCCGCGCCGCAGGCCCCGCAGACGGTCTCGCATTCCACGAGCCAGGTGAGCTCTGGCCGTTC
GGGGTCAAAAACCAGGTTTCCCCCATGCTTTTTGATGCGTTTCTTACCTCTGGTTTCCATGAGCCGGTGT
CCACGCTCGGTGACGAAAAGGCTGTCCGTGTCCCCGTATACAGACTNNNGTTTAAACGAATTCNNNTATA
AAATGCAAGGTGCTGCTCAAAAAATCAGGCAAAGCCTCGCGCAAAAAAGAAAGCACATCGTAGTCATGCT
CATGCAGATAAAGGCAGGTAAGCTCCGGAACCACCACAGAAAAAGACACCATTTTTCTCTCAAACATGTC
TGCGGGTTTCTGCATAAACACAAAATAAAATAACAAAAAAACATTTAAACATTAGAAGCCTGTCTTACAA
CAGGAAAAACAACCCTTATAAGCATAAGACGGACTACGGCCATGCCGGCGTGACCGTAAAAAAACTGGTC
ACCGTGATTAAAAAGCACCACCGACAGCTCCTCGGTCATGTCCGGAGTCATAATGTAAGACTCGGTAAAC
ACATCAGGTTGATTCATCGGTCAGTGCTAAAAAGCGACCGAAATAGCCCGGGGGAATACATACCCGCAGG
CGTAGAGACAACATTACAGCCCCCATAGGAGGTATAACAAAATTAATAGGAGAGAAAAACACATAAACAC
CTGAAAAACCCTCCTGCCTAGGCAAAATAGCACCCTCCCGCTCCAGAACAACATACAGCGCTTCACAGCG
GCAGCCTAACAGTCAGCCTTACCAGTAAAAAAGAAAACCTATTAAAAAAACACCACTCGACACGGCACCA
GCTCAATCAGTCACAGTGTAAAAAAGGGCCAAGTGCAGAGCGAGTATATATAGGACTAAAAAATGACGTA
ACGGTTAAAGTCCACAAAAAACACCCAGAAAACCGCACGCGAACCTACGCCCAGAAACGAAAGCCAAAAA
ACCCACAACTTCCTCAAATCGTCACTTCCGTTTTCCCACGTTACGTAACTTCCCATTTTAAGAAAACTAC
AATTCCCAACACATACAAGTTACTCCGCCCTAAAACCTACGTCACCCGCCCCGTTCCCACGCCCCGCGCC
ACGTCACAAACTCCACCCCCTCATTATCATATTGGCTTCAATCCAAAATAAGGTATATTATTGATGATNN
NTTAATTAAGGATCCNNNCGGTGTGAAATACCGCACAGATGCGTAAGGAGAAAATACCGCATCAGGCGCT
CTTCCGCTTCCTCGCTCACTGACTCGCTGCGCTCGGTCGTTCGGCTGCGGCGAGCGGTATCAGCTCACTC
AAAGGCGGTAATACGGTTATCCACAGAATCAGGGGATAACGCAGGAAAGAACATGTGAGCAAAAGGCCAG
CAAAAGGCCAGGAACCGTAAAAAGGCCGCGTTGCTGGCGTTTTTCCATAGGCTCCGCCCCCCTGACGAGC
ATCACAAAAATCGACGCTCAAGTCAGAGGTGGCGAAACCCGACAGGACTATAAAGATACCAGGCGTTTCC
CCCTGGAAGCTCCCTCGTGCGCTCTCCTGTTCCGACCCTGCCGCTTACCGGATACCTGTCCGCCTTTCTC
CCTTCGGGAAGCGTGGCGCTTTCTCATAGCTCACGCTGTAGGTATCTCAGTTCGGTGTAGGTCGTTCGCT
CCAAGCTGGGCTGTGTGCACGAACCCCCCGTTCAGCCCGACCGCTGCGCCTTATCCGGTAACTATCGTCT
TGAGTCCAACCCGGTAAGACACGACTTATCGCCACTGGCAGCAGCCACTGGTAACAGGATTAGCAGAGCG
AGGTATGTAGGCGGTGCTACAGAGTTCTTGAAGTGGTGGCCTAACTACGGCTACACTAGAAGGACAGTAT
TTGGTATCTGCGCTCTGCTGAAGCCAGTTACCTTCGGAAAAAGAGTTGGTAGCTCTTGATCCGGCAAACA
AACCACCGCTGGTAGCGGTGGTTTTTTTGTTTGCAAGCAGCAGATTACGCGCAGAAAAAAAGGATCTCAA
GAAGATCCTTTGATCTTTTCTACGGGGTCTGACGCTCAGTGGAACGAAAACTCACGTTAAGGGATTTTGG
TCATGAGATTATCAAAAAGGATCTTCACCTAGATCCTTTTAAATTAAAAATGAAGTTTTAAATCAATCTA
AAGTATATATGAGTAAACTTGGTCTGACAGTTACCAATGCTTAATCAGTGAGGCACCTATCTCAGCGATC
TGTCTATTTCGTTCATCCATAGTTGCCTGACTCCCCGTCGTGTAGATAACTACGATACGGGAGGGCTTAC
CATCTGGCCCCAGTGCTGCAATGATACCGCGAGACCCACGCTCACCGGCTCCAGATTTATCAGCAATAAA
CCAGCCAGCCGGAAGGGCCGAGCGCAGAAGTGGTCCTGCAACTTTATCCGCCTCCATCCAGTCTATTAAT
TGTTGCCGGGAAGCTAGAGTAAGTAGTTCGCCAGTTAATAGTTTGCGCAACGTTGTTGNNNNNNAAAAAG
GATCTTCACCTAGATCCTTTTCACGTAGAAAGCCAGTCCGCAGAAACGGTGCTGACCCCGGATGAATGTC
AGCTACTGGGCTATCTGGACAAGGGAAAACGCAAGCGCAAAGAGAAAGCAGGTAGCTTGCAGTGGGCTTA
CATGGCGATAGCTAGACTGGGCGGTTTTATGGACAGCAAGCGAACCGGAATTGCCAGCTGGGGCGCCCTC
TGGTAAGGTTGGGAAGCCCTGCAAAGTAAACTGGATGGCTTTCTCGCCGCCAAGGATCTGATGGCGCAGG
GGATCAAGCTCTGATCAAGAGACAGGATGAGGATCGTTTCGCATGATTGAACAAGATGGATTGCACGCAG
GTTCTCCGGCCGCTTGGGTGGAGAGGCTATTCGGCTATGACTGGGCACAACAGACAATCGGCTGCTCTGA
TGCCGCCGTGTTCCGGCTGTCAGCGCAGGGGCGCCCGGTTCTTTTTGTCAAGACCGACCTGTCCGGTGCC
CTGAATGAACTGCAAGACGAGGCAGCGCGGCTATCGTGGCTGGCCACGACGGGCGTTCCTTGCGCAGCTG
TGCTCGACGTTGTCACTGAAGCGGGAAGGGACTGGCTGCTATTGGGCGAAGTGCCGGGGCAGGATCTCCT
GTCATCTCACCTTGCTCCTGCCGAGAAAGTATCCATCATGGCTGATGCAATGCGGCGGCTGCATACGCTT
GATCCGGCTACCTGCCCATTCGACCACCAAGCGAAACATCGCATCGAGCGAGCACGTACTCGGATGGAAG
CCGGTCTTGTCGATCAGGATGATCTGGACGAAGAGCATCAGGGGCTCGCGCCAGCCGAACTGTTCGCCAG
GCTCAAGGCGAGCATGCCCGACGGCGAGGATCTCGTCGTGACCCATGGCGATGCCTGCTTGCCGAATATC
ATGGTGGAAAATGGCCGCTTTTCTGGATTCATCGACTGTGGCCGGCTGGGTGTGGCGGACCGCTATCAGG
ACATAGCGTTGGCTACCCGTGATATTGCTGAAGAGCTTGGCGGCGAATGGGCTGACCGCTTCCTCGTGCT
TTACGGTATCGCCGCTCCCGATTCGCAGCGCATCGCCTTCTATCGCCTTCTTGACGAGTTCTTCTGAATT
TTGTTAAAATTTTTGTTAAATCAGCTCATTTTTTAACCAATAGGCCGAAATCGGCAACATCCCTTATAAA
TCAAAAGAATAGACCGCGATAGGGT
[37 nt withheld, positions 7796-7832]
AAAGAACGTGGACTCCAACGTCAAAGG
[64 nt withheld, positions 7860-7923]
CGGTCGAGGTGCCGTAAAGCT
[56 nt withheld, positions 7945-8000]
G
[95 nt withheld, positions 8002-8096]
GCGCTTAATGCGCCGNNNNNNNNNNNNNNNNNNNNNNNNNNNNNNNNNNNNNNNNNNNNNNNNNNNNNNN
NNNNNNNNN
Features (pLannotate 1.2.2; 19 found; start..end, strand, type, name):
     36..117     +  repeat_region  ITR (fragment): inverted terminal repeat of human adenovirus serotype 5 inverted
    205..354     +  misc_signal    Ad5 Ψ: packaging signal for adenovirus serotype 5
    363..484     -  polyA_signal   SV40 poly(A) signal: SV40 polyadenylation signal
    507..591     -  CDS            large T antigen (fragment): large T antigen from SV40 (simian virus 40)
    623..1339    -  CDS            EGFP: EGFP is a basic (constitutively fluorescent) green fluorescent protein published in 1996, derived from Aequorea victoria. It is reported to be a rapidly-maturing weak dimer with moderate acid sensitivity.
   1384..1587    -  promoter       CMV promoter: human cytomegalovirus (CMV) immediate early promoter
   1588..1891    -  enhancer       CMV enhancer: human cytomegalovirus immediate early enhancer
   2081..2500    +  CDS            IX: CAP9_ADE05 - Experimental evidence at protein level: Swiss-Prot protein existence level 1. Structural component of the virion that acts as a cement protein on the capsid exterior and forms triskelion structures consisting of three molecules that stabilize three hexon trimers at the center of each icosahedral facet and fixes the peripentonal hexons. Dispensable for assembly. During virus entry, recruits the anterograde motor kinesin-1 to the capsid docked at the nuclear pore complex thereby subjecting the docked capsid to a pulling force. The resulting tension leads to capsid disruption, disper
   2566..3900    -  CDS            IVa2: PKG1_ADE05 - Experimental evidence at protein level: Swiss-Prot protein existence level 1. Component of the packaging machinery which encapsidates the viral DNA into preformed capsids and transcriptional activator of the viral major late promoter (MLP). Binds, along with packaging proteins 2 and 3, to the specific packaging sequence on the left end of viral genomic DNA and displays ATPase activity thereby providing the power stroke of the packaging machinery. The activity of packaging protein IVa2 is stimulated by protein 33K which acts as a terminase. May be the protein that pumps DNA into th
   4267..4407    -  CDS            E4RF2_ADE02 (fragment): Protein predicted: Swiss-Prot protein existence level 4. From Human adenovirus C serotype 2 (HAdV-2) (Human adenovirus 2).
   4458..4634    -  CDS            E4RF1_ADE02 (fragment): Experimental evidence at protein level: Swiss-Prot protein existence level 1. May modulate tight-junctions functions of infected cells through interactions with PDZ proteins. E4 ORF1 has ben show for Adenovirus 9 to interact with protein involved in tight junction regulation. May play a role in mTOR activation by activating PI3- kinase, thus overriding cellular checkpoint for translation. From Human adenovirus C serotype 2 (HAdV-2) (Human adenovirus 2).
   4636..4824    -  CDS            E4RF1_ADE02 (fragment): Experimental evidence at protein level: Swiss-Prot protein existence level 1. May modulate tight-junctions functions of infected cells through interactions with PDZ proteins. E4 ORF1 has ben show for Adenovirus 9 to interact with protein involved in tight junction regulation. May play a role in mTOR activation by activating PI3- kinase, thus overriding cellular checkpoint for translation. From Human adenovirus C serotype 2 (HAdV-2) (Human adenovirus 2).
   5147..5248    -  repeat_region  ITR: inverted terminal repeat of human adenovirus serotype 5 inverted
   5269..5316    +  misc_feature   bom (fragment): basis of mobility region from pBR322
   5502..6090    -  rep_origin     ori: high-copy-number ColE1/pMB1/pBR322/pUC origin of replication
   6262..6568    -  CDS            bla(M) (fragment): β-lactamase lacking the signal sequence; bla(M); allows cytosolic expression of β-lactamase
   6602..6871    +  CDS            tnpA (fragment): TN5P_ECOLX - Also known as tnp. Experimental evidence at protein level: Swiss-Prot protein existence level 1. Mediates transposition of transposon Tn5 by a 'cut and paste' mechanism. First, the monomeric transposase binds the 19 bp inverted DNA repeats flanking the transposon. Then, dimerization of the DNA- bound transposase creates a synaptic DNA complex. After nicking of the first DNA strand, excision of the transposon proceeds through a series of intermediates. The transposase then mediates the insertion of the transposon at a new site by strand transfer. The activity of the wild- type tran
   6903..7697    +  CDS            NeoR/KanR: aminoglycoside phosphotransferase from Tn5; aph(3')-II (or nptII); confers resistance to neomycin, kanamycin, and G418 (Geneticin®)
   7707..8111    -  rep_origin     f1 ori (fragment) (sequence partly withheld): f1 bacteriophage origin of replication; arrow indicates direction of (+) strand synthesis
