[The description below was written by a language model from this plasmid's Addgene catalogue record and pLannotate feature annotations shown in this document.]
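Description:
pAdTrack is an empty adenoviral shuttle vector of about 8.3 kb from the AdEasy system, designed for building recombinant human adenovirus serotype 5 genomes that carry a transgene together with a GFP tracer. It is propagated in E. coli under kanamycin selection through a Tn5-derived NeoR/KanR gene. Replication relies on a ColE1/pBR322-type origin, which the annotation tool labels high-copy although the catalogue lists the plasmid as low copy. An f1 origin is also present, along with nonfunctional remnants of β-lactamase, Tn5 transposase and the pBR322 bom region.

The viral portion begins with a left Ad5 inverted terminal repeat and the Ψ packaging signal. It is followed by a reverse-oriented tracer cassette in which the CMV enhancer/promoter drives EGFP, terminated by an SV40 polyadenylation signal. No insert is present, and no promoter is supplied for the transgene: the user clones in a gene with its own chosen (non-CMV) promoter by restriction cloning. The cloning site itself is not annotated in the feature tables. Downstream lie Ad5 sequences covering protein IX and IVa2, then a right-end segment with E4 ORF1/ORF2 sequences and the right ITR. In the AdEasy scheme, stretches like these act as homology arms for recombination in bacteria with a pAdEasy backbone plasmid, producing a full-length adenoviral genome whose ITRs and Ψ permit replication and encapsidation in packaging cells. EGFP then allows transfection, virus production and infection of target cells to be followed by fluorescence.

The stated insert capacity is 5.9 kb with pAdEasy1 and 8.6 kb with pAdEasy2. The two sequence records (8,352 and 8,175 nt) show the same architecture, differing slightly in length and in the completeness of a few features.
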