Addgene plasmid #16404: pAdTrack
Purpose: (Empty Backbone) Shuttle vector for us in AdEasy System. Used for expression of transgenes under a chosen (non-CMV) promoter when a GFP tracer is desired.
Depositing lab: Bert Vogelstein. Depositing organization: Johns Hopkins University and School of Medicine. Publication: A simplified system for generating recombinant adenoviruses. He TC, Zhou S, da Costa LT, Yu J, Kinzler KW, Vogelstein B. Proc Natl Acad Sci U S A. 1998 Mar 3. 95(5):2509-14. 10.1073/pnas.95.5.2509 PubMed 9482916.
Backbone
  Vector backbone: pAdTrack
  Backbone size (bp): 8320
  Vector type: Mammalian Expression, Adenoviral
Growth in bacteria
  Bacterial resistance: Kanamycin, 50 μg/mL
  Growth temperature: 37°C
  Growth strain: DH10B
  Copy number: Low Copy
Gene/Insert
  Gene/Insert name: None
  Cloning method: Restriction Enzyme
  Sequencing primers: 5′ n/a
Terms and licenses: Academic/Nonprofit Terms; Industry Terms: Not Available to Industry
Depositor comments: Vector pAdTrack is used for expression of transgenes under a chosen (non-CMV) promoter when a GFP tracer is desired. Max insert size = 5.9kb with pAdEasy1 and 8.6kb with pAdEasy2. See attached protocol and http://www.coloncancer.org/adeasy.htm for more information.
How to cite: pAdTrack was a gift from Bert Vogelstein (Addgene plasmid # 16404 ; http://n2t.net/addgene:16404 ; RRID:Addgene_16404)
