>Addgene plasmid #16404 | pAdTrack | addgene partial sequence | sequence record 151766 | CMV-F 5'-CGCAAATGGGCGGTAGGCGTG-3'
TGGGTTTAGTGAACCGTCAGATCCGCTAGCGCTACCGGTCGCCACCATGGTGAGCAAGGGCGAGGAGCTG
TTCACCGGGGTGGTGCCCATCCTGGTCGAGCTGGACGGCGACGTAAACGGCCACAAGTTCAGCGTGTCCG
GCGAGGGCGAGGGCGATGCCACCTACGGCAAGCTGACCCTGAAGTTCATCTGCACCACCGGCAAGCTGCC
CGTGCCCTGGCCCACCCTCGTGACCACCCTGACCTACGGCGTGCAGTGCTTCAGCCGCTACCCCGACCAC
ATGAAGCAGCACGACTTCTTCAAGTCCGCCATGCCCGAAGGCTACGTCCAGGAGCGCACCATCTTCTTCA
AGGACGACGGCAACTACAAGACCCGCGCCGAGGTGAAGTTCGAGGGCGACACCCTGGTGAACCGCATCGA
GCTGAAGGGCATCGACTTCAAGGAGGACGGCAACATCCTGGGGCACAAGCTGGAGTACAACTACAACAGC
CACAACGTCTATATCATGGCCGACAAGCAGAAGAACGGCATCAAGGTGAACTTCAAGATCCGCCACAACA
TCGAGGACGGCAGCGTGCAGCTCGCCGACCACTACCAGCAGAACACCCCCATCGGCGACGGCCCCGTGCT
GCTGCCCGACAACCACTACCTGAGCACCCAGTCCGCCCTGAGCAAAGACCCCAACGAGAAGCGCGATCAC
ATGGTCCTGCTGGAGTTCGTGACCGCCGCCGGGATCACTCTCGGCATGGACGAGCTGTACAAGTCCGGAC
TCAGATCCACCGGATCTAGATAACTGATCATAATCAGCCATACCACATT
